>Addgene plasmid #217896 | pACEBac1-PSMB5-PSMB6-PSMB7-TEV-2xSTII | addgene full sequence | sequence record 444196 | Addgene NGS Result
[380 nt withheld, positions 1-380]
GAATTCCGCGCGCTTCGGACCGGGATCCGCGCCCGATGGTGGGACGGTATGAATAATCCGGAATATTTAT
AGGTTTTTTTATTACAAAACTGTTACGAAAACAGTAAAATACTTATTTATTTGCGAGATGGTTATCATTT
TAATTATCTCCATGATCTATTAATATTCCGGAGTAGGTCGATTTAAACATCAGGCATCATTAGGTTTATT
TAAATGGTTATGATAGTTATTGCTCAGCGGTGGCAGCAGCCAACTCAGCTTCCTTTCGGGCTTTGTTAGC
AGCCGGATCTTCTAGGCTCAAGCAGTGATCAGATCCAGACATGATAAGATACATTGATGAGTTTGGACAA
ACCACAACTAGAATGCAGTGAAAAAAATGCTTTATTTGTGAAATTTGTGATGCTATTGCTTTATTTGTAA
CCATTATAAGCTGCAATAAACAAGTTAACAACAACAATTGCATTCATTTTATGTTTCAGGTTCAGGGGGA
GGTGTGGGAGGTTTTTTAAAGCAAGTAAAACCTCTACAAATGTGGTATGGCTGATTATGATCCTCTAGTA
CTTCTCGACAAGCTTGTCGAGACTGCAGGCTCTAGATTCGAAAGCGGCCGCTTATCAGGCGGGTGGTAAA
GTGGCAACGGCGAATTTGGGTATCTGGTCTCCCAAAAGTACTTGCCGCTCTACCCCTGACTCTGCAATGG
CTGCCAGGCGGATCACTCCTCCACTGGAGCCATCCCGCTCCATGGCCAAAGCGAGAGCATTGGCAGTGAA
TTGCAGACACTCTTCCTTGGTCATGCCTTCCCGGTAGGTAGCATCAACATAGCCATAGATGTAGGAGCTC
CCGGAGCCTCCAATGGCAAAGGACTGCCTTACCATCATACCCCCCATAGGCACTGAGTACCCCTGCCCTC
CTTCTTGAGGGTCCCAGCCTGCGATGATGATTCCCGCCATCAGGTCTTCCCGGTATCGGTAACACATCTC
CTTAAAGAGGCTGGCTGCTGTGTGGACCAGTGGAGGCTCATTCAGTTCAATGCTGTGGAAACCGAGCTGG
TAGGTGACAGCATCAGCTACTGCCTGGGTATCAGCAGCTGAGCCTGAGCGACAGCAGAAAATGCGGTCGT
GAATAGGTGTCAGCTTGTCAGTCACTCGATTGGCGATGTAGGACCCAGTGGTTGTTCTGGAGTCCGCCCC
CAGAACCACGCCCCCGTCAAACTGCACGGCCATGATAGTCGTCCCAGTGGAAACTTCTCGGCTTTCCCAG
TCTGGAGTGAATGCCTCCGGCCCCCAAGCCGGTGCTGGCCCGGCTCCCCGAGCAGCTAGTAAGGTAGCCG
CCATGAATTCCGCGCGCTTCGGACCGGGATCCGCGCCCGATGGTGGGACGGTATGAATAATCCGGAATAT
TTATAGGTTTTTTTATTACAAAACTGTTACGAAAACAGTAAAATACTTATTTATTTGCGAGATGGTTATC
ATTTTAATTATCTCCATGATCTATTAATATTCCGGAGTAGGTCGATTTAAACGTGCAATAGTATCCAGTT
TATTTAAATGGTTATGATAGTTATTGCTCAGCGGTGGCAGCAGCCAACTCAGCTTCCTTTCGGGCTTTGT
TAGCAGCCGGATCTTCTAGGCTCAAGCAGTGATCAGATCCAGACATGATAAGATACATTGATGAGTTTGG
ACAAACCACAACTAGAATGCAGTGAAAAAAATGCTTTATTTGTGAAATTTGTGATGCTATTGCTTTATTT
GTAACCATTATAAGCTGCAATAAACAAGTTAACAACAACAATTGCATTCATTTTATGTTTCAGGTTCAGG
GGGAGGTGTGGGAGGTTTTTTAAAGCAAGTAAAACCTCTACAAATGTGGTATGGCTGATTATGATCCTCT
AGTACTTCTCGACAAGCTTGTCGAGACTGCAGGCTCTAGATTCGAAAGCGGCCGCTTATCA
[789 nt withheld, positions 2332-3120]
GAATTCCGCGCGCTTCGGACCGGGATCCGCGCCCGATGGTGGGACGGTATGAATAATCCGGAATATTTAT
AGGTTTTTTTATTACAAAACTGTTACGAAAACAGTAAAATACTTATTTATTTGCGAGATGGTTATCATTT
TAATTATCTCCATGATCTATTAATATTCCGGAGTAGGTCGCGAATCGATACTAGTGTTTAAACTCGCTAC
CTTAGGACCGTTATAGTTACAGATAACTTCGTATAATGTATGCTATACGAAGTTATGGCGACTTCGCTGC
TGCCCAAGGTTGCCGGGTGACGCACACCGTGGAAACGGATGAAGGCACGAACCCAGTTGACATAAGCCTG
TTCGGTTCGTAAACTGTAATGCAAGTAGCGTATGCGCTCACGCAACTGGTCCAGAACCTTGACCGAACGC
AGCGGTGGTAACGGCGCAGTGGCGGTTTTCATGGCTTGTTATGACTGTTTTTTTGTACAGTCTATGCCTC
GGGCATCCAAGCAGCAAGCGCGTTACGCCGTGGGTCGATGTTTGATGTTATGGAGCAGCAACGATGTTAC
GCAGCAGCAACGATGTTACGCAGCAGGGCAGTCGCCCTAAAACAAAGTTAGGTGGCTCAAGTATGGGCAT
CATTCGCACATGTAGGCTCGGCCCTGACCAAGTCAAATCCATGCGGGCTGCTCTTGATCTTTTCGGTCGT
GAGTTCGGAGACGTAGCCACCTACTCCCAACATCAGCCGGACTCCGATTACCTCGGGAACTTGCTCCGTA
GTAAGACATTCATCGCGCTTGCTGCCTTCGACCAAGAAGCGGTTGTTGGCGCTCTCGCGGCTTACGTTCT
GCCCAAGTTTGAGCAGCCGCGTAGTGAGATCTATATCTATGATCTCGCAGTCTCCGGCGAGCACCGGAGG
CAGGGCATTGCCACCGCGCTCATCAATCTCCTCAAGCATGAGGCCAACGCGCTTGGTGCTTATGTGATCT
ACGTGCAAGCAGATTACGGTGACGATCCCGCAGTGGCTCTCTATACAAAGTTGGGCATACGGGAAGAAGT
GATGCACTTTGATATCGACCCAAGTACCGCCACCTAACAATTCGTTCAAGCCGAGATCGGCTTCCCGGCC
GCGGAGTTGTTCGGTAAATTGTCACAACGCCGCGAATATAGTCTTTACATGCCCTTGGCCACGCCCCTCT
TTAATACGACGGGCAATTTGCACTTCAGAAAATGAAGAGTTTGCTTTAGCCATAACAAAAGTCCAGTATG
CTTTTTCACAGCATAACTGGACTGATTTCAGTTTACAACTATTCTGTCTAGTTTAAGACTTTATTGTCAT
AGTTTAGATCTATTTTGTTCAGTTTAAGACTTTATTGTCCGCCCACACCCGCTTACGCAGGGCATCTGCG
CATCCACAGGAAGAGCGACCCAAGTCAATCAGGGGATAACGCAGGAAAGAACATGTGAGCAAAAGGCCAG
CAAAAGGCCAGGAACCGTAAAAAGGCCGCGTTGCTGGCGTTTTTCCATAGGCTCCGCCCCCCTGACGAGC
ATCACAAAAATCGACGCTCAAGTCAGAGGTGGCGAAACCCGACAGGACTATAAAGATACCAGGCGTTTCC
CCCTGGAAGCTCCCTCGTGCGCTCTCCTGTTCCGACCCTGCCGCTTACCGGATACCTGTCCGCCTTTCTC
CCTTCGGGAAGCGTGGCGCTTTCTCATAGCTCACGCTGTAGGTATCTCAGTTCGGTGTAGGTCGTTCGCT
CCAAGCTGGGCTGTGTGCACGAACCCCCCGTTCAGCCCGACCGCTGCGCCTTATCCGGTAACTATCGTCT
TGAGTCCAACCCGGTAAGACACGACTTATCGCCACTGGCAGCAGCCACTGGTAACAGGATTAGCAGAGCG
AGGTATGTAGGCGGTGCTACAGAGTTCTTGAAGTGGTGGCCTAACTACGGCTACACTAGAAGAACAGTAT
TTGGTATCTGCGCTCTGCTGAAGCCAGTTACCTTCGGAAAAAGAGTTGGTAGCTCTTGATCCGGCAAACA
AACCACCGCTGGTAGCGGTGGTTTTTTTGTTTGCAAGCAGCAGATTACGCGCAGAAAAAAAGGATCTCAA
GAAGATCCTTTGATCTTTTCTACGGGGTCTGACGCTCAGTGGAACGAAAACTCACGTTAAGGGATTTTGG
TCATGAGATTATCAAAAAGGATCTTCACCTAGATCCTTTTAAATTAAAAATGAAGTTTTAAATCAATCTA
AAGTATATATGAGTAAACTTGGTCTGACAGTTGACCCAAGTCAACCGGTTGTGGGCGGACAAAATAGTTG
GGAACTGGGAGGGGTGGAAATGGAGTTTTTAAGGATTATTTAGGGAAGAGTGACAAAATAGATGGGAACT
GGGTGTAGCGTCGTAAGCTAATACGAAAATTAAAAATGACAAAATAGTTTGGAACTAGATTTCACTTATC
TGGTTCCAATTAGATGGGTATACCCTAGGAAACTAAGCTATGTGAACCGTTTATTTAAATGGTTATGATA
GTTATTGCTCAGCGGTGGCAGCAGCCAACTCAGCTTCCTTTCGGGCTTTGTTAGCAGCCGGATCTTCTAG
GCTCAAGCAGTGATCAGATCCAGACATGATAAGATACATTGATGAGTTTGGACAAACCACAACTAGAATG
CAGTGAAAAAAATGCTTTATTTGTGAAATTTGTGATGCTATTGCTTTATTTGTAACCATTATAAGCTGCA
ATAAACAAGTTAACAACAACAATTGCATTCATTTTATGTTTCAGGTTCAGGGGGAGGTGTGGGAGGTTTT
TTAAAGCAAGTAAAACCTCTACAAATGTGGTATGGCTGATTATGATCCTCTAGTACTTCTCGACAAGCTT
GTCGAGACTGCAGGCTCTAGATTCGAAAGCGGCCGCTTATCACTTTTCGAATTGTGGGTGAGACCAGGCA
CTGCCCCCGCTACCCCCGCCAGAGCCTCCACCTTTCTCAAACTGTGGATGGCTCCAAGCACTGTCGACAG
ACTGAAAGTACAGATCCTC
[451 nt withheld, positions 6150-6600]
Features (pLannotate 1.2.2; 22 found; start..end, strand, type, name):
    445..536     -  promoter       polyhedrin promoter: polh from Autographa californica; promoter for the baculovirus polyhedrin gene
    614..663     -  CDS            SET1 (fragment): solubility-enhancement tag derived from T7 phage gene 10B
    692..826     -  polyA_signal   SV40 poly(A) signal: SV40 polyadenylation signal
    849..932     -  CDS            large T antigen (fragment): large T antigen from SV40 (simian virus 40)
    998..1714    -  CDS            PSMB6: PSB6_HUMAN - Also known as LMPY, Y. Experimental evidence at protein level: Swiss-Prot protein existence level 1. Component of the 20S core proteasome complex involved in the proteolytic degradation of most intracellular proteins. This complex plays numerous essential roles within the cell by associating with different regulatory particles. Associated with two 19S regulatory particles, forms the 26S proteasome and thus participates in the ATP- dependent degradation of ubiquitinated proteins. The 26S proteasome plays a key role in the maintenance of protein homeostasis by removing misfolded or
   1779..1870    -  promoter       polyhedrin promoter: polh from Autographa californica; promoter for the baculovirus polyhedrin gene
   1948..1997    -  CDS            SET1 (fragment): solubility-enhancement tag derived from T7 phage gene 10B
   2026..2160    -  polyA_signal   SV40 poly(A) signal: SV40 polyadenylation signal
   2183..2266    -  CDS            large T antigen (fragment): large T antigen from SV40 (simian virus 40)
   2332..3120    -  CDS            PSMB5 (sequence withheld): PSB5_HUMAN - Also known as LMPX, MB1, X. Experimental evidence at protein level: Swiss-Prot protein existence level 1. Component of the 20S core proteasome complex involved in the proteolytic degradation of most intracellular proteins. This complex plays numerous essential roles within the cell by associating with different regulatory particles. Associated with two 19S regulatory particles, forms the 26S proteasome and thus participates in the ATP- dependent degradation of ubiquitinated proteins. The 26S proteasome plays a key role in the maintenance of protein homeostasis by removing misfolde
   3185..3276    -  promoter       polyhedrin promoter: polh from Autographa californica; promoter for the baculovirus polyhedrin gene
   3353..3386    -  protein_bind   loxP: Cre-mediated recombination occurs in the 8-bp core sequence (GCATACAT). Cre recombinase
   3457..3485    +  promoter       Pc promoter: intI1 (promoter lies within the coding sequence); class 1 integron promoter
   3674..4207    +  CDS            GmR: gentamycin acetyltransferase; aacC1; confers resistance to gentamycin
   4274..4497    +  mobile_element Tn7R: mini-Tn7 element (right end of the Tn7 transposon) Tn7
   4632..5220    -  rep_origin     ori: high-copy-number ColE1/pMB1/pBR322/pUC origin of replication
   5410..5575    +  mobile_element Tn7L: mini-Tn7 element (left end of the Tn7 transposon) Tn7
   5649..5698    -  CDS            SET1 (fragment): solubility-enhancement tag derived from T7 phage gene 10B
   5727..5861    -  polyA_signal   SV40 poly(A) signal: SV40 polyadenylation signal
   5884..5967    -  CDS            large T antigen (fragment): large T antigen from SV40 (simian virus 40)
   6132..6149    -  CDS            TEV site (fragment): tobacco etch virus (TEV) protease recognition and cleavage site
   6150..380     -  CDS            PSMB7 (across the origin) (sequence withheld): PSB7_HUMAN - Also known as Z. Experimental evidence at protein level: Swiss-Prot protein existence level 1. Component of the 20S core proteasome complex involved in the proteolytic degradation of most intracellular proteins. This complex plays numerous essential roles within the cell by associating with different regulatory particles. Associated with two 19S regulatory particles, forms the 26S proteasome and thus participates in the ATP- dependent degradation of ubiquitinated proteins. The 26S proteasome plays a key role in the maintenance of protein homeostasis by removing misfolded or damage
