[The description below was written by a language model from this plasmid's Addgene catalogue record and pLannotate feature annotations shown in this document.]
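Description:
pACEBac1-PSMB5-PSMB6-PSMB7-TEV-2xSTII is a 6.6 kb baculovirus transfer (acceptor) plasmid built on the pACEBac1 backbone for co-expressing three human 20S proteasome core particle beta subunits in insect cells. In bacteria it replicates from a high-copy ColE1/pUC-type origin and is selected with gentamicin through the aacC1 acetyltransferase gene, driven by the class 1 integron Pc promoter. The Tn7L and Tn7R ends define a mini-Tn7 element, which allows the expression cassettes and gentamicin marker to be transposed into a baculoviral bacmid to generate recombinant virus. A single loxP site, characteristic of this vector family, permits Cre-mediated fusion with compatible donor plasmids to assemble larger multigene constructs.

The payload consists of three tandem expression cassettes in the same orientation, each with its own copy of the very late Autographa californica polyhedrin promoter and an SV40 polyadenylation signal. They encode PSMB5, PSMB6 and PSMB7 respectively. PSMB7 is followed in frame by a TEV protease cleavage site. According to the catalogue entry this is followed by a C-terminal Twin-Strep-tag (2xSTII), although the tag itself is not called in the feature table. This arrangement allows affinity capture of PSMB7 and associated complexes, with removal of the tag by TEV protease. The short "SET1" and SV40 large T antigen fragments annotated near each terminator are most likely incidental matches within the terminator region rather than functional coding elements.

The associated publication indicates that the plasmid was used for recombinant production of human proteasome subunits to study chaperone-mediated stepwise assembly of the 20S proteasome. It was presumably combined with constructs supplying other subunits, though the record does not detail these.
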