Addgene plasmid #217896: pACEBac1-PSMB5-PSMB6-PSMB7-TEV-2xSTII
Purpose: Insect cell expression of human 20S CP proteasome subunit beta type-5 (PSMB5), beta type-6 (PSMB6), and beta type-7 (PSMB7) with C-terminal Twin-Strep-tag
Depositing lab: Brenda Schulman. Depositing organization: Max Planck Institute of Biochemistry. Publication: Visualizing chaperone-mediated multistep assembly of the human 20S proteasome. Adolf F, Du J, Goodall EA, Walsh RM Jr, Rawson S, von Gronau S, Harper JW, Hanna J, Schulman BA. Nat Struct Mol Biol. 2024 Apr 10. doi: 10.1038/s41594-024-01268-9. PubMed 38600324.
Backbone
  Vector backbone: pACEBac1
  Total vector size (bp): 6600
  Vector type: Insect Expression
Growth in bacteria
  Bacterial resistance: Gentamicin, 10 μg/mL
  Growth temperature: 37°C
  Growth strain: DH5alpha
  Copy number: Unknown
Gene/Insert 1
  Gene/Insert name: PSMB5
  Species: H. sapiens (human)
  Entrez Gene: PSMB5 (a.k.a. LMPX, MB1)
Gene/Insert 2
  Gene/Insert name: PSMB6
  Species: H. sapiens (human)
  Entrez Gene: PSMB6 (a.k.a. DELTA, LMPY)
Gene/Insert 3
  Gene/Insert name: PSMB7
  Species: H. sapiens (human)
  Entrez Gene: PSMB7
  Tag / fusion protein: 2xSTII (C terminal on insert)
Terms and licenses: Academic/Nonprofit Terms; Industry Terms: Not Available to Industry
How to cite: pACEBac1-PSMB5-PSMB6-PSMB7-TEV-2xSTII was a gift from Brenda Schulman (Addgene plasmid # 217896 ; http://n2t.net/addgene:217896 ; RRID:Addgene_217896)
